Addgene plasmid #212841: pCYP08
Purpose: Expresses the Sinorhizobium fredii LRD-modifying cytochrome P450 enzyme
Depositing lab: Christopher Voigt. Depositing organization: Massachusetts Institute of Technology. Publication: Design of a redox-proficient Escherichia coli for screening terpenoids and modifying cytochrome P450s. Lin GM, Voigt CA. Nature Catalysis. 6, 1016–1029 (2023). https://doi.org/10.1038/s41929-023-01049-5.
Backbone
  Vector backbone: pCYP
  Vector type: Bacterial Expression
Growth in bacteria
  Bacterial resistance: Kanamycin, 50 μg/mL
  Growth temperature: 37°C
  Growth strain: DH5alpha
  Copy number: High Copy
Gene/Insert
  Gene/Insert name: cytochrome P450 (alt name: Uniprot ID: P55543)
  Species: Sinorhizobium fredii
  Promoter: PcymRC
  Cloning method: Unknown
Resource information
  A portion of this plasmid was derived from a plasmid made by: codon optimized and synthesized by vendors
Terms and licenses: Academic/Nonprofit Terms; Industry Terms: Not Available to Industry
How to cite: pCYP08 was a gift from Christopher Voigt (Addgene plasmid # 212841 ; http://n2t.net/addgene:212841 ; RRID:Addgene_212841)
