[The description below was written by a language model from this plasmid's Addgene catalogue record and pLannotate feature annotations shown in this document.]
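Description:
pCYP08 is a 4.6 kb bacterial expression plasmid built on the pCYP backbone for producing a cytochrome P450 from Sinorhizobium fredii in Escherichia coli. The insert, which the record says was codon optimized and synthesized commercially, matches the Swiss-Prot entry for a heme-thiolate monooxygenase from strain NGR234 and is described as an "LRD-modifying" enzyme; the abbreviation is not expanded in the record. Selection is by kanamycin through the aph(3')-Ia KanR gene. The only complete replication origin annotated is p15A, a medium-copy origin compatible with ColE1-type plasmids, which sits awkwardly with the catalogue's "high copy" designation. Short fragments of an RSF1030 origin, the pBR322 bom region, a tet promoter and a tetracycline resistance gene are also detected, and these appear to be nonfunctional remnants of backbone construction.

Expression is controlled by the PcymRC promoter, which the annotation shows as containing two CuO operators, the binding sites for the CymR repressor from the Pseudomonas putida p-cymene degradation system. The plasmid carries its own cymR gene downstream of the P450, preceded by a fragment of the lacIq promoter, so the regulator and its target are on one molecule. CymR normally holds the promoter off until released by cumate, giving inducible, titratable expression. A type III hammerhead ribozyme lies between the operators and the coding sequence. Such ribozymes are commonly used as insulators that cleave the 5' leader from the transcript, making translation less dependent on promoter context. According to the associated publication, the plasmid belongs to a set used to screen terpenoid-modifying P450s in a redox-engineered E. coli, where the p15A origin would allow co-maintenance with other compatible plasmids.
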