Features (pLannotate 1.2.2; 13 found; start..end, strand, type, name):
     28..54      +  misc_feature   bom (fragment): basis of mobility region from pBR322
    153..208     -  rep_origin     RSF ori (fragment): Plasmids containing the RSF 1030 origin of replication can be propagated in E. coli cells that contain additional plasmids with compatible origins.
    296..841     -  rep_origin     p15A ori: Plasmids containing the medium-copy-number p15A origin of replication can be propagated in E. coli cells that contain a second plasmid with the ColE1 origin.
    930..1745    -  CDS            KanR: aminoglycoside phosphotransferase; aph(3')-Ia; confers resistance to kanamycin in bacteria or G418 (Geneticin®) in eukaryotes
   1922..1949    +  protein_bind   CuO: CymR-binding P2 operator sequence from the p-cmt operon of Pseudomonas putida (Mullick et al., 2006) CymR
   1980..2007    +  protein_bind   CuO: CymR-binding P2 operator sequence from the p-cmt operon of Pseudomonas putida (Mullick et al., 2006) CymR
   2011..2066    +  ncRNA          Hammerhead 3: Accession: RF00008 - Hammerhead ribozyme (type III)
   2112..3512    +  CDS            CPXR_SINFN: Protein inferred from homology: Swiss-Prot protein existence level 3. Cytochromes P450 are a group of heme-thiolate monooxygenases. They oxidize a variety of structurally unrelated compounds, including steroids, fatty acids, and xenobiotics. From Sinorhizobium fredii (strain NBRC 101917 / NGR234).
   3645..3718    +  promoter       lacIq promoter (fragment): lacI (mutant); In the lacIq allele, a single base change in the promoter boosts expression of the lacI gene about 10-fold.
   3719..4327    +  CDS            cymR: CYMR_PSEPU - Experimental evidence at transcript level: Swiss-Prot protein existence level 2. Involved in the repression of the cym and cmt operons which are responsible of the p-cymene degradation. From Pseudomonas putida (Arthrobacter siderocapsulatus).
   4432..4450    -  promoter       tet promoter (fragment): E. coli promoter for tetracycline efflux protein gene
   4460..4580    +  CDS            TcR (fragment): tetracycline efflux protein; tet; confers resistance to tetracycline
   4599..11      -  rep_origin     RSF ori (fragment) (across the origin): Plasmids containing the RSF 1030 origin of replication can be propagated in E. coli cells that contain additional plasmids with compatible origins.
>Addgene plasmid #212841 | pCYP08 | addgene full sequence | sequence record 422119 | Addgene NGS Result
ACTGACTCGCTGCACGAGGCAGACCTCAGCGCTAGCGGAGTGTATACTGGCTTACTATGTTGGCACTGAT
GAGGGTGTCAGTGAAGTGCTTCATGTGGCAGGAGAAAAAAGGCTGCACCGGTGCGTCAGCAGAATATGTG
ATACAGGATATATTCCGCTTCCTCGCTCACTGACTCGCTACGCTCGGTCGTTCGACTGCGGCGAGCGGAA
ATGGCTTACGAACGGGGCGGAGATTTCCTGGAAGATGCCAGGAAGATACTTAACAGGGAAGTGAGAGGGC
CGCGGCAAAGCCGTTTTTCCATAGGCTCCGCCCCCCTGACAAGCATCACGAAATCTGACGCTCAAATCAG
TGGTGGCGAAACCCGACAGGACTATAAAGATACCAGGCGTTTCCCCCTGGCGGCTCCCTCGTGCGCTCTC
CTGTTCCTGCCTTTCGGTTTACCGGTGTCATTCCGCTGTTATGGCCGCGTTTGTCTCATTCCACGCCTGA
CACTCAGTTCCGGGTAGGCAGTTCGCTCCAAGCTGGACTGTATGCACGAACCCCCCGTTCAGTCCGACCG
CTGCGCCTTATCCGGTAACTATCGTCTTGAGTCCAACCCGGAAAGACATGCAAAAGCACCACTGGCAGCA
GCCACTGGTAATTGATTTAGAGGAGTTAGTCTTGAAGTCATGCGCCGGTTAAGGCTAAACTGAAAGGACA
AGTTTTGGTGACTGCGCTCCTCCAAGCCAGTTACCTCGGTTCAAAGAGTTGGTAGCTCAGAGAACCTTCG
AAAAACCGCCCTGCAAGGCGGTTTTTTCGTTTTCAGAGCAAGAGATTACGCGCAGACCAAAACGATCTCA
AGAAGATCATCTTATTAAGGGGTCTGACGCTCAGTGGAACGAAAAATCAATCTAAAGTATATATGAGTAA
ACTTGGTCTGACAGTTACCTTAGAAAAACTCATCGAGCATCAAATGAAACTGCAATTTATTCATATCAGG
ATTATCAATACCATATTTTTGAAAAAGCCGTTTCTGTAATGAAGGAGAAAACTCACCGAGGCAGTTCCAT
AGGATGGCAAGATCCTGGTATCGGTCTGCGATTCCGACTCGTCCAACATCAATACAACCTATTAATTTCC
CCTCGTCAAAAATAAGGTTATCAAGTGAGAAATCACCATGAGTGACGACTGAATCCGGTGAGAATGGCAA
AAGCTTATGCATTTCTTTCCAGACTTGTTCAACAGGCCAGCCATTACGCTCGTCATCAAAATCACTCGCA
TCAACCAAACCGTTATTCATTCGTGATTGCGCCTGAGCGAGACGAAATACGCGATCGCTGTTAAAAGGAC
AATTACAAACAGGAATCGAATGCAACCGGCGCAGGAACACTGCCAGCGCATCAACAATATTTTCACCTGA
ATCAGGATATTCTTCTAATACCTGGAATGCTGTTTTCCCGGGGATCGCAGTGGTGAGTAACCATGCATCA
TCAGGAGTACGGATAAAATGCTTGATGGTCGGAAGAGGCATAAATTCCGTCAGCCAGTTTAGTCTGACCA
TCTCATCTGTAACATCATTGGCAACGCTACCTTTGCCATGTTTCAGAAACAACTCTGGCGCATCGGGCTT
CCCATACAATCGATAGATTGTCGCACCTGATTGCCCGACATTATCGCGAGCCCATTTATACCCATATAAA
TCAGCATCCATGTTGGAATTTAATCGCGGCCTGGAGCAAGACGTTTCCCGTTGAATATGGCTCATAACAC
CCCTTGTATTACTGTTTATGTAAGCAGACAGTTTTATTGTTCATGATGATATATTTTTATCTTGTGCAAT
GTACATCAGAGATTTTGAGACACAACCAATTATTGAAGGCCTCCCTAACGGGGGGCCTTTTTTTGTTTCT
GGTCTCCCAAGCGCTTAACGATCGTTGGCTGAACAAACAGACAATCTGGTCTGTTTGTATTATGGAAAAT
TTTTCTGTATAATAGATTCAACAAACAGACAATCTGGTCTGTTTGTATTATCAGCGGTCAACGCATGTGC
TTTGCGTTCTGATGAGACAGTGATGTCGAAACCGCCTCTACAAATAATTTTGTTTAAGAGAAGTAATTAA
GGAGGATTCTTATGGATATGCAGGAAACCACAACGGCGTGCGCAGATGCGTTTGCTGAACTGGCGAGTCC
AGCGTGTATTGATGATCCGTATCCGTTTATGCGTTGGCTGCGCGAACACGATCCTGTGCACCGCGCCGCG
AGTGGCCTGTTTCTGCTGAGTCGCCATGCTGACATCTGCTGGGCACTTAAGGCGACAGGTGACGCCTTTC
GCGGACCAGCCCCTGGCGAGCTGGCGCGTTATTTTCCGCGTGCCGCTACCTCCCTTTCACTGAATTTGCT
CGCATCCACACTGGCAATGAAAGAACCGCCTACGCATACGCGCCTGCGGAGACTCATTTCCCGCGATTTC
ACCATGCGCGAAATTGATAATCTTCGTCCCTCGATCGCTCGCTTTGTAGCAGCACGGTTGGATGGAATGG
CTCCGGCTTTAGAACGTGGCGAAGCGGTGGATCTTCACCGTCAGTTCGCACTTGCGCTGCCGATGCTGGT
GTTCGCTGAACTGTTTGGGATGCCGCAGGATGACATGTTCGGACTGGCGGCTGGCATCGGCGCGATTCTG
GAAGGTTTGAGTCCGCATGCAAGTGATCCGCAGTTGGCTGCGGCAGACGCGGCTAGCGCCCGTATGAAAG
CGTATTTTGGCGATCTTATACAGCGTAAATGCATAGATCCTCGTCATGATATTGTGGCGACGCTGGTCGG
CGCTCACGATGACGATGCGGACACGCTTTCTGATGCGGAGCTGATCTCTATGTTATGGGGTATGCTGCTG
GGCGGCTTCGCCACTACTGCAGCGACCATTGATCATGCGGTGCTGGCGATGTTAGCCTATCCGGATCAGC
GCCATTGGCTGCAAGGGGATGCGGCCGGTGTTGAAGCCTTCGTGGAGGAAGTTCTGCGTTGCGATGCGCC
GGCCATGTTTTCCTCCATTCCGCGCATAGCCCAGTCTGACATTGAACTGAGCGGTGTAGTGATCCCGAAA
AACGCTGATGTCCGCGTCCTGATCGCCGCCGGTAATCGTGATCCCGATGCGTTCGCTGACCCAGACCGCT
TCGACCCAGCCCGCTTTTACGGCACCTCGCCGGGCATGTCTACAGACGGCAAGATTATGCTGAGCTTTGG
CCACGGTATTCATTTTTGTCTCGGAGCGCAGTTAGCTCGTGTCCAGCTGGCTGAGAGTCTGCCACGTATC
CAGGCTCGGTTCCCAACTTTGACGGTAGCAGAGCAACCAACCCGCGAGCCATCGGCCTTCCTGAGAACAT
TCCGTGCCCTCCCAGTTCGTCTGCACGCGCAGGGCGACTCTCCTCGTTTAACCTCGGCTTTCCTGAACGG
CCAACGAGGAGTGGAGGGTGGCGCTAGTTTCGAGCACGGGGACGGAGAACGCCGTTCGGCGACCGATCGT
AGAGCCCAACCATAATAAGGATGAGCTCTACAAATAAGCAGAGGTGGTTGTGTTGCGAAAAAAAAAAAAA
AACACCCTAACGGGTGTTTTTTTTTTTTTTGGTGTCCCCACGTGTGGCGCTGGAGACCGTCCAATGGCGG
CGCGCCATCGAATGGTGCAAAACCTTTCGCGGTATGGCATGATAGCGCCCGGAAGAGAGTCAATTCAGGG
TGGTGAATATGAGCCCGAAACGTCGTACCCAGGCAGAACGTGCAATGGAAACCCAGGGTAAACTGATTGC
AGCAGCACTGGGTGTTCTGCGTGAAAAAGGTTATGCAGGTTTTCGTATTGCAGATGTTCCGGGTGCAGCC
GGTGTTAGCCGTGGTGCACAGAGCCATCATTTTCCGACCAAACTGGAACTGCTGCTGGCAACCTTTGAAT
GGCTGTATGAGCAGATTACCGAACGTAGCCGTGCACGTCTGGCAAAACTGAAACCGGAAGATGATGTTAT
TCAGCAGATGCTGGATGATGCAGCAGATTTTTTTCTGGATGATGATTTTAGCATCGGCCTGGATCTGATT
GTTGCAGCAGATCGTGATCCGGCACTGCGTGAAGGTATTCTGCGTACCGTTGAACGTAATCGTTTTGTTG
TTGAAGATATGTGGCTGGGTGTGCTGGTGAGCCGTGGTCTGAGCCGTGATGATGCCGAAGATATTCTGTG
GCTGATTTTTAACAGCGTTCGTGGTCTGACAGTTCGTAGCCTGTGGCAGAAAGATAAAGAACGTTTTGAA
CGTGTGCGTAATAGCACCCTGGAAATTGCACGTGAACGTTATGCAAAATTCAAACGTTGATAAGGATCCT
AATTGGTAACGAATCAGACAATTGACGGCTCGAGGGAGTAGCATAGGGTTTGCAGAATCCCTGCTTCGTC
CATTTGACAGGCACATTATGCATCGATGATAAGCTGTCAAACATGAGCAGATCCTCTACGCCGGACGCAT
CGTGGCCGGCATCACCGGCGCCACAGGTGCGGTTGCTGGCGCCTATATCGCCGACATCACCGATGGGGAA
GATCGGGCTCGCCACTTCGGGCTCATGAGCAAATATTTTATCTGAGGTGCTTCCTCGCTC
